>Addgene plasmid #1224 | p316CUPSup35GFPSG | addgene partial sequence | sequence record 59178 | GFP-R 5'-CCATCTAATTCAACAAGAATTGGGACAAC-3'
AAGAGTTCTTCTCCTTTGCTAGCCATGAGCTCCTCGGCAATTTTAACAATTTTACCAATTGCTATTGTGG
TACCTTGATCTCTCAAAGTGAATCTACCTAATTGAGGGTAATCTTGGTAAGTTTCCACACAAACTGGAGC
TTCAGTTTCTAAAACAGCGATGACCTTCATACCCTTCTTAGCAAAAGCAGGTGGTTTCTTTGACTTACGG
TTGGTACCCTTTTCTAATTTGTGCAATAACTTAACAATATGTACCTCTTCAATTGCTGTATGAACATGCA
TAACACATGAAAAACCGGCTGCTATGATAGATTTTAATTCTACAATAGCAATTTGAGCTACAAACTTGGT
AACACTCTTGATAGGGTTCTTTGGCGATGTTAGTACAAAACCTGGTGAAATGTCTTCTTCTTCAACACCT
TTGATTCTTAGTTTAACTTGCTCACCACACATAGCCATATCAACTTCATTTTCAGTTTCGTTGTAAATAT
TTTGAATTTCCACAGCGGTTTTGTTAGGCATCAGTAGGGTGGATTGACCCTTTTTGATATGACCGGATTC
AATTTTACCTTCAACGATGGTACCTAGATCCTTCATCTTAGCGGCAATAGGCAACATGAATGGAGCATTG
ATGTGACGGTCGACGTGGTTCATTGTATCCAGATATTCTAACAGAGTTGGGCCGGTGTACCATGGGCATT
CTTTTGGATCTACGTGATCTTTCAAATTTGCACCACTGTAGCCGGATACTGGCATAAATACAACGTCTGT
CTTAATGTTGTAACCAATTGCTCTCAAGAAATTGCTGACATTACTCACACATTGGTCGTAACGTTCCTTA
GACCAGTTAACGGTTGGGTCATCCATCTTATTTACGACGACAACCATCTTATTAACACCTTGGGTCTTGG
CCAATAGGG
