[The description below was written by a language model from this plasmid's Addgene catalogue record.]
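Description:
p316CUPSup35GFPSG is a yeast expression plasmid built on the p316Cup1 backbone (about 5.3 kb without insert) and carrying the Saccharomyces cerevisiae SUP35 gene fused at its C terminus to a GFP variant. It is propagated in E. coli as a high-copy plasmid under ampicillin selection. The record does not list the yeast origin, selectable marker or promoter. The backbone name suggests a pRS316-type shuttle vector (which would be a centromeric URA3 plasmid) fitted with the copper-inducible CUP1 promoter, but this is an inference from the name rather than a recorded fact, and no feature table is available to confirm it.

The insert is roughly 2.8 kb, a size that appears to cover the SUP35 coding region together with the fluorescent tag, and it was cloned between BamHI and SacII sites, both of which remain intact. SUP35 encodes the yeast translation termination factor eRF3, whose aggregated, self-propagating conformation is the basis of the [PSI+] prion. The tag, designated GFPSG, carries the S65T and V164A substitutions; S65T is a well-known change that improves GFP brightness and shifts its excitation peak.

A Sup35-GFP fusion of this kind lets the state of the protein be observed in living cells, where diffuse fluorescence generally indicates soluble protein and discrete foci indicate prion aggregates. The associated publication examined how changes in the middle region of Sup35 alter epigenetic inheritance of [PSI+]. This fits use of the plasmid for controlled expression and visualisation of Sup35 in prion induction and propagation studies, probably as a reference alongside altered versions, although the record does not state its exact experimental role.
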