Addgene plasmid #1224: p316CUPSup35GFPSG
Depositing lab: Susan Lindquist. Depositing organization: Whitehead Institute for Biomedical Research. Publication: Changes in the middle region of Sup35 profoundly alter the nature of epigenetic inheritance for the yeast prion [PSI+]. Liu JJ, Sondheimer N, Lindquist SL. Proc Natl Acad Sci U S A 2002 Dec 10;99 Suppl 4:16446-53. Epub 2002 Dec 02. 10.1073/pnas.252652099 PubMed 12461168.
Backbone
  Vector backbone: p316Cup1
  Backbone size w/o insert (bp): 5299
  Vector type: Yeast Expression
Growth in bacteria
  Bacterial resistance: Ampicillin, 100 μg/mL
  Growth temperature: 37°C
  Growth strain: DH5alpha
  Copy number: High Copy
Gene/Insert
  Gene/Insert name: SUP35
  Species: S. cerevisiae (budding yeast)
  Insert size (bp): 2789
  GenBank ID: AY553990
  Entrez Gene: SUP35 (a.k.a. YDR172W, GST1, PNM2, SAL3, SUF12, SUP2, SUP36)
  Tag / fusion protein: GFPSG S65T V164A (C terminal on insert)
  Cloning method: Restriction Enzyme; 5′ cloning site BamH1 (not destroyed); 3′ cloning site Sac2 (not destroyed)
  Sequencing primers: 5′ n/a
Terms and licenses: Academic/Nonprofit Terms; Industry Terms: Not Available to Industry
How to cite: p316CUPSup35GFPSG was a gift from Susan Lindquist (Addgene plasmid # 1224 ; http://n2t.net/addgene:1224 ; RRID:Addgene_1224)
